Addgene plasmid #195643: pBEL2521
Purpose: Complementation of MlaC(A34R)
Depositing lab: Gira Bhabha & Damian Ekiert. Depositing organization: NYU Grossman School of Medicine. Publication: Protein-protein interactions in the Mla lipid transport system probed by computational structure prediction and deep mutational scanning. MacRae MR, Puvanendran D, Haase MAB, Coudray N, Kolich L, Lam C, Baek M, Bhabha G, Ekiert DC. J Biol Chem. 2023 Apr 24:104744. doi: 10.1016/j.jbc.2023.104744. PubMed 37100290.
Backbone
  Vector backbone: pBAD
  Vector type: Bacterial Expression
Growth in bacteria
  Bacterial resistance: Ampicillin, 100 μg/mL
  Growth temperature: 37°C
  Growth strain: DH5alpha
  Copy number: High Copy
Gene/Insert
  Gene/Insert name: MlaC
  Species: E. coli
  Mutation: MlaC(A34R)
  Cloning method: Gibson Cloning
Terms and licenses: Academic/Nonprofit Terms; Industry Terms: Not Available to Industry
Depositor comments: Please visit https://www.biorxiv.org/content/10.1101/2022.12.09.519820v1 for bioRxiv preprint.
How to cite: pBEL2521 was a gift from Gira Bhabha & Damian Ekiert (Addgene plasmid # 195643 ; http://n2t.net/addgene:195643 ; RRID:Addgene_195643)
