[The description below was written by a language model from this plasmid's Addgene catalogue record and pLannotate feature annotations shown in this document.]
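Description:
pBEL2521 is a bacterial expression plasmid built on a pBAD backbone and carrying the E. coli mlaC gene with an A34R point substitution. The full-sequence record is about 5.2 kb. The plasmid replicates from a ColE1/pMB1-type origin, listed as high copy, and is selected through the β-lactamase (AmpR) gene, driven by its own promoter, which confers ampicillin resistance. An M13 phage origin is also present, which in principle allows single-stranded DNA production with helper phage. Short fragments of bom, rop, the tetracycline resistance gene and the tet promoter are annotated too. These are non-functional remnants of the pBR322 ancestry of the backbone.

The mlaC coding sequence sits downstream of the araBAD promoter, with the araC regulator gene transcribed divergently. Expression is therefore controlled by L-arabinose, which typically allows tunable, fairly low-level production suited to genetic complementation. Transcription ends in the rrnB region, which contains the 5S rRNA segment and the T1 and T2 terminators. No epitope or purification tags are annotated. MlaC is the periplasmic component of the Mla pathway, which maintains outer membrane lipid asymmetry, and it is thought to shuttle phospholipids across the periplasm to the inner membrane MlaFEDB complex.

The stated purpose is complementation with MlaC(A34R), so the plasmid presumably supplies the mutant protein to an mlaC-deficient strain to test whether it restores Mla function. This fits the associated study, which probed protein–protein interactions in the Mla system using structure prediction and deep mutational scanning. The record does not state the specific effect of the A34R change.
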