Features (pLannotate 1.2.2; 14 found; start..end, strand, type, name):
    562..613     -  misc_feature   bom (fragment): basis of mobility region from pBR322
    729..768     -  CDS            rop (fragment): Rop protein, which maintains plasmids at low copy number; rop
    769..954     -  CDS            TcR (fragment): tetracycline efflux protein; tet; confers resistance to tetracycline
    964..982     +  promoter       tet promoter (fragment): E. coli promoter for tetracycline efflux protein gene
   1072..1950    -  CDS            araC: L-arabinose regulatory protein; araC
   1977..2261    +  promoter       araBAD promoter: araBAD; promoter of the L-arabinose operon of E. coli; the araC regulatory gene is transcribed in the opposite direction (Guzman et al., 1995)
   2308..2940    +  CDS            mlaC: MLAC_ECOLI - Also known as yrbC. Experimental evidence at protein level: Swiss-Prot protein existence level 1. Involved in a phospholipid transport pathway that maintains lipid asymmetry in the outer membrane by retrograde trafficking of phospholipids from the outer membrane to the inner membrane. May transfer phospholipid across the periplasmic space and deliver it to the MlaFEDB complex at the inner membrane. From Escherichia coli (strain K12).
   3119..3234    +  ncRNA          5S rRNA: Accession: RF00001 - 5S ribosomal RNA
   3238..3324    +  terminator     rrnB T1 terminator: Escherichia coli rrnB; transcription terminator T1 from the E. coli rrnB gene
   3416..3443    +  terminator     rrnB T2 terminator: transcription terminator T2 from the E. coli rrnB gene
   3462..3553    +  promoter       AmpR promoter: bla
   3554..4414    +  CDS            AmpR: β-lactamase; bla; confers resistance to ampicillin, carbenicillin, and related antibiotics
   4456..4836    +  rep_origin     M13 ori (sequence partly withheld): M13 bacteriophage origin of replication; arrow indicates direction of (+) strand synthesis
   5022..376     +  rep_origin     ori (across the origin): high-copy-number ColE1/pMB1/pBR322/pUC origin of replication
>Addgene plasmid #195643 | pBEL2521 | addgene full sequence | sequence record 383739 | Addgene NGS Result
TCTGCTAATCCTGTTACCAGTGGCTGCTGCCAGTGGCGATAAGTCGTGTCTTACCGGGTTGGACTCAAGA
CGATAGTTACCGGATAAGGCGCAGCGGTCGGGCTGAACGGGGGGTTCGTGCACACAGCCCAGCTTGGAGC
GAACGACCTACACCGAACTGAGATACCTACAGCGTGAGCTATGAGAAAGCGCCACGCTTCCCGAAGGGAG
AAAGGCGGACAGGTATCCGGTAAGCGGCAGGGTCGGAACAGGAGAGCGCACGAGGGAGCTTCCAGGGGGA
AACGCCTGGTATCTTTATAGTCCTGTCGGGTTTCGCCACCTCTGACTTGAGCGTCGATTTTTGTGATGCT
CGTCAGGGGGGCGGAGCCTATGGAAAAACGCCAGCAACGCGGCCTTTTTACGGTTCCTGGCCTTTTGCTG
GCCTTTTGCTCACATGTTCTTTCCTGCGTTATCCCCTGATTCTGTGGATAACCGTATTACCGCCTTTGAG
TGAGCTGATACCGCTCGCCGCAGCCGAACGACCGAGCGCAGCGAGTCAGTGAGCGAGGAAGCGGAAGAGC
GCCTGATGCGGTATTTTCTCCTTACGCATCTGTGCGGTATTTCACACCGCATAGGGTCATGGCTGCGCCC
CGACACCCGCCAACACCCGCTGACGCGCCCTGACGGGCTTGTCTGCTCCCGGCATCCGCTTACAGACAAG
CTGTGACCGTCTCCGGGAGCTGCATGTGTCAGAGGTTTTCACCGTCATCACCGAAACGCGCGAGGCAGAA
GGAGATGGCGCCCAACAGTCCCCCGGCCACGGGGCCTGCCACCATACCCACGCCGAAACAAGCGCTCATG
AGCCCGAAGTGGCGAGCCCGATCTTCCCCATCGGTGATGTCGGCGATATAGGCGCCAGCAACCGCACCTG
TGGCGCCGGTGATGCCGGCCACGATGCGTCCGGCGTAGAGGATCTGCTCATGTTTGACAGCTTATCATCG
ATGCATAATGTGCCTGTCAAATGGACGAAGCAGGGATTCTGCAAACCCTATGCTACTCCGTCAAGCCGTC
AATTGTCTGATTCGTTACCAATTATGACAACTTGACGGCTACATCATTCACTTTTTCTTCACAACCGGCA
CGGAACTCGCTCGGGCTGGCCCCGGTGCATTTTTTAAATACCCGCGAGAAATAGAGTTGATCGTCAAAAC
CAACATTGCGACCGACGGTGGCGATAGGCATCCGGGTGGTGCTCAAAAGCAGCTTCGCCTGGCTGATACG
TTGGTCCTCGCGCCAGCTTAAGACGCTAATCCCTAACTGCTGGCGGAAAAGATGTGACAGACGCGACGGC
GACAAGCAAACATGCTGTGCGACGCTGGCGATATCAAAATTGCTGTCTGCCAGGTGATCGCTGATGTACT
GACAAGCCTCGCGTACCCGATTATCCATCGGTGGATGGAGCGACTCGTTAATCGCTTCCATGCGCCGCAG
TAACAATTGCTCAAGCAGATTTATCGCCAGCAGCTCCGAATAGCGCCCTTCCCCTTGCCCGGCGTTAATG
ATTTGCCCAAACAGGTCGCTGAAATGCGGCTGGTGCGCTTCATCCGGGCGAAAGAACCCCGTATTGGCAA
ATATTGACGGCCAGTTAAGCCATTCATGCCAGTAGGCGCGCGGACGAAAGTAAACCCACTGGTGATACCA
TTCGCGAGCCTCCGGATGACGACCGTAGTGATGAATCTCTCCTGGCGGGAACAGCAAAATATCACCCGGT
CGGCAAACAAATTCTCGTCCCTGATTTTTCACCACCCCCTGACCGCGAATGGTGAGATTGAGAATATAAC
CTTTCATTCCCAGCGGTCGGTCGATAAAAAAATCGAGATAACCGTTGGCCTCAATCGGCGTTAAACCCGC
CACCAGATGGGCATTAAACGAGTATCCCGGCAGCAGGGGATCATTTTGCGCTTCAGCCATACTTTTCATA
CTCCCGCCATTCAGAGAAGAAACCAATTGTCCATATTGCATCAGACATTGCCGTCACTGCGTCTTTTACT
GGCTCTTCTCGCTAACCAAACCGGTAACCCCGCTTATTAAAAGCATTCTGTAACAAAGCGGGACCAAAGC
CATGACAAAAACGCGTAACAAAAGTGTCTATAATCACGGCAGAAAAGTCCACATTGATTATTTGCACGGC
GTCACACTTTGCTATGCCATAGCATTTTTATCCATAAGATTAGCGGATCCTACCTGACGCTTTTTATCGC
AACTCTCTACTGTTTCTCCATACCCGTTTTTTTGGGCTAGCGGCCGGCCTGGCCCGAAGGGTGAATTATG
TTTAAACGTTTAATGATGGTCGCTTTGCTGGTGATTGCACCTCTGAGTGCGGCAACCGCGGCAGACCAGA
CCAATCCGTATAAGCTGATGGACGAGCGCGCGCAGAAAACGTTCGATCGCCTGAAGAATGAGCAACCGCA
AATTCGGGCCAACCCGGATTATCTGCGTACCATTGTTGATCAGGAACTGCTGCCATACGTACAGGTGAAA
TACGCCGGTGCGCTGGTGCTGGGCCAGTATTACAAGAGTGCGACCCCTGCTCAACGTGAAGCCTACTTTG
CCGCTTTCCGTGAGTACCTGAAGCAGGCTTACGGTCAGGCGCTGGCGATGTATCACGGTCAAACCTATCA
GATTGCGCCAGAACAGCCGCTGGGCGATAAAACCATTGTGCCTATTCGCGTTACCATTATTGACCCGAAT
GGCCGTCCGCCGGTGCGTCTGGACTTCCAGTGGCGTAAAAACTCCCAGACGGGCAATTGGCAGGCTTACG
ACATGATTGCTGAAGGCGTCAGTATGATCACCACCAAACAAAACGAGTGGGGAACGCTGCTGCGTACCAA
AGGTATCGACGGCCTGACTGCGCAACTGAAATCGATTTCTCAACAGAAAATCACTCTGGAAGAGAAAAAA
TAAGGCCCAGGCGGCCGGTACCAAATTCCAGAAAAGAGACGCTGAAAAGCGTCTTTTTTCGTTTTGGTCC
TGGTCTGAGGAATGGTTGTAAGCTTGGCTGTTTTGGCGGATGAGAGAAGATTTTCAGCCTGATACAGATT
AAATCAGAACGCAGAAGCGGTCTGATAAAACAGAATTTGCCTGGCGGCAGTAGCGCGGTGGTCCCACCTG
ACCCCATGCCGAACTCAGAAGTGAAACGCCGTAGCGCCGATGGTAGTGTGGGGTCTCCCCATGCGAGAGT
AGGGAACTGCCAGGCATCAAATAAAACGAAAGGCTCAGTCGAAAGACTGGGCCTTTCGTTTTATCTGTTG
TTTGTCGGTGAACGCTCTCCTGAGTAGGACAAATCCGCCGGGAGCGGATTTGAACGTTGCGAAGCAACGG
CCCGGAGGGTGGCGGGCAGGACGCCCGCCATAAACTGCCAGGCATCAAATTAAGCAGAAGGCCATCCTGA
CGGATGGCCTTTTTGCGTTTCTACAAACTCTTTTGTTTATTTTTCTAAATACATTCAAATATGTATCCGC
TCATGAGACAATAACCCTGATAAATGCTTCAATAATATTGAAAAAGGAAGAGTATGAGTATTCAACATTT
CCGTGTCGCCCTTATTCCCTTTTTTGCGGCATTTTGCCTTCCTGTTTTTGCTCACCCAGAAACGCTGGTG
AAAGTAAAAGATGCTGAAGATCAGTTGGGTGCACGAGTGGGTTACATCGAACTGGATCTCAACAGCGGTA
AGATCCTTGAGAGTTTTCGCCCCGAAGAACGTTTTCCAATGATGAGCACTTTTAAAGTTCTGCTATGTGG
CGCGGTATTATCCCGTGTTGACGCCGGGCAAGAGCAACTCGGTCGCCGCATACACTATTCTCAGAATGAC
TTGGTTGAGTACTCACCAGTCACAGAAAAGCATCTTACGGATGGCATGACAGTAAGAGAATTATGCAGTG
CTGCCATAACCATGAGTGATAACACTGCGGCCAACTTACTTCTGACAACGATCGGAGGACCGAAGGAGCT
AACCGCTTTTTTGCACAACATGGGGGATCATGTAACTCGCCTTGATCGTTGGGAACCGGAGCTGAATGAA
GCCATACCAAACGACGAGCGTGACACCACGATGCCTGCAGCAATGGCAACAACGTTGCGCAAACTATTAA
CTGGCGAACTACTTACTCTAGCTTCCCGGCAACAATTAATAGACTGGATGGAGGCGGATAAAGTTGCAGG
ACCACTTCTGCGCTCGGCCCTTCCGGCTGGCTGGTTTATTGCTGATAAATCTGGAGCCGGTGAGCGTGGG
TCTCGCGGTATCATTGCAGCACTGGGGCCAGATGGTAAGCCCTCCCGTATCGTAGTTATCTACACGACGG
GGAGTCAGGCAACTATGGATGAACGAAATAGACAGATCGCTGAGATAGGTGCCTCACTGATTAAGCATTG
GTAACTGTCAGACCAAGTTTACTCATATATACTTTAGATTGATT
[125 nt withheld, positions 4455-4579]
C
[141 nt withheld, positions 4581-4721]
CCTTTGACGTTGGAGTCCACGTTCTTT
[37 nt withheld, positions 4749-4785]
ACCCTATCTCGGGCTATTCTTTTGATTTATAAGGGATTTTGCCGATTTCGGCCTATTGGTTAAAAAATGA
GCTGATTTAACAAAAATTTAACGCGAATTTTAACAAAATATTAACGTTTACAATTTAAAAGGATCTAGGT
GAAGATCCTTTTTGATAATCTCATGACCAAAATCCCTTAACGTGAGTTTTCGTTCCACTGAGCGTCAGAC
CCCGTAGAAAAGATCAAAGGATCTTCTTGAGATCCTTTTTTTCTGCGCGTAATCTGCTGCTTGCAAACAA
AAAAACCACCGCTACCAGCGGTGGTTTGTTTGCCGGATCAAGAGCTACCAACTCTTTTTCCGAAGGTAAC
TGGCTCAGCAGAGCGCAGATACCAAATACTGTCCTTCTAGTGTAGCCGTAGTTAGGCCACCACTTCAAGA
ACTCTGTAGCACCGCCTACATACCTCGC
